Addgene plasmid #159363: pCAGGS-SARS2-S-FKO (NC-flag)
Purpose: Mammalian expression of SARS-CoV-2 S protein (FKO: furin-cleavage site mutant) with the flag tag at N- and C-termini.
Depositing lab: Hyeryun Choe & Michael Farzan. Publication: SARS-CoV-2 spike-protein D614G mutation increases virion spike density and infectivity. Zhang L, Jackson CB, Mou H, Ojha A, Peng H, Quinlan BD, Rangarajan ES, Pan A, Vanderheiden A, Suthar MS, Li W, Izard T, Rader C, Farzan M, Choe H. Nat Commun. 2020 Nov 26;11(1):6013. doi: 10.1038/s41467-020-19808-4. PubMed 33243994.
Backbone
  Vector backbone: pCAGGS
  Vector type: Mammalian Expression
Growth in bacteria
  Bacterial resistance: Ampicillin, 100 μg/mL
  Growth temperature: 37°C
  Growth strain: DH5alpha
  Copy number: High Copy
Gene/Insert
  Gene/Insert name: SARS-CoV-2 S protein
  Species: SARS-CoV-2
  Insert size (bp): 3900
  Mutation: Furin-cleavage site mutation
  Entrez Gene: S (a.k.a. GU280_gp02, spike glycoprotein)
  Promoter: CMV
  Tag / fusion protein: Flag (N terminal on insert); Flag (C terminal on insert)
  Cloning method: Restriction Enzyme; 5′ cloning site EcoRI (not destroyed); 3′ cloning site SbfI (not destroyed)
  Sequencing primers: 5′ Unknown
Terms and licenses: Academic/Nonprofit Terms; Industry Terms: Not Available to Industry
Depositor comments: Pseudotypes to the MLV vector but not efficiently to VSV or lentiviral vectors. Please visit https://www.biorxiv.org/content/10.1101/2020.06.12.148726v1 for bioRxiv preprint.
How to cite: pCAGGS-SARS2-S-FKO (NC-flag) was a gift from Hyeryun Choe & Michael Farzan (Addgene plasmid # 159363 ; http://n2t.net/addgene:159363 ; RRID:Addgene_159363)
