[The description below was written by a language model from this plasmid's Addgene catalogue record and pLannotate feature annotations shown in this document.]
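Description:
pCAGGS-SARS2-S-FKO (NC-flag) is an 8.6 kb mammalian expression plasmid built on the pCAGGS backbone for transient production of the SARS-CoV-2 spike (S) glycoprotein. It is maintained in E. coli through a high-copy ColE1/pUC-type origin and selected with ampicillin via the β-lactamase gene and its native promoter. The backbone also carries remnants of lac regulatory sequences and an SV40 origin of replication, which can support episomal amplification in cells expressing SV40 large T antigen.

The catalogue lists the promoter as CMV, but the annotated sequence shows the composite CAG arrangement typical of pCAGGS: the human CMV immediate-early enhancer joined to the chicken β-actin promoter, followed by a chimeric chicken β-actin/rabbit β-globin intron. Together these drive strong, broadly active transcription. The roughly 3.9 kb spike insert, cloned between EcoRI and SbfI sites, is terminated by the rabbit β-globin polyadenylation signal. The spike carries a mutation in its furin-cleavage site (FKO), intended to prevent processing at the S1/S2 junction; the record does not state the exact substitutions. FLAG epitopes are recorded at both the N- and C-termini. The feature table annotates only the C-terminal FLAG, immediately downstream of the spike coding region, so the N-terminal tag presumably lies within the annotated spike region and was not called separately.

The dual tags allow detection of both spike subunits, for example when comparing cleavage or spike incorporation into virions. According to the depositor, this spike pseudotypes MLV-based vectors but does not pseudotype VSV or lentiviral vectors efficiently. The associated work examined how the D614G spike mutation affects virion spike density and infectivity.
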