Features (pLannotate 1.2.2; 18 found; start..end, strand, type, name):
      5..384     +  enhancer       CMV enhancer: human cytomegalovirus immediate early enhancer
    386..661     +  promoter       chicken β-actin promoter: No description available
    662..1682    +  intron         chimeric intron: chimera between introns from chicken β-actin and rabbit β-globin
   1680..1736    +  CDS            HBB (fragment): HBB_LEPEU - Experimental evidence at protein level: Swiss-Prot protein existence level 1. Involved in oxygen transport from the lung to the various peripheral tissues. From Lepus europaeus (European hare).
   1746..5588    +  CDS            S: SPIKE_SARS2 - Experimental evidence at protein level: Swiss-Prot protein existence level 1. [Spike glycoprotein]: May down-regulate host tetherin (BST2) by lysosomal degradation, thereby counteracting its antiviral activity. From Severe acute respiratory syndrome coronavirus 2 (2019-nCoV) (SARS-CoV-2).
   5595..5618    +  CDS            FLAG: FLAG® epitope tag, followed by an enterokinase cleavage site
   5711..5766    +  polyA_signal   β-globin poly(A) signal: rabbit β-globin polyadenylation signal (Gil and Proudfoot, 1987)
   6151..6167    -  protein_bind   lac operator: The lac repressor binds to the lac operator to inhibit transcription in E. coli. This inhibition can be relieved by adding lactose or isopropyl-β-D-thiogalactopyranoside (IPTG). lac repressor encoded by lacI
   6175..6205    -  promoter       lac promoter: promoter for the E. coli lac operon
   6220..6241    -  protein_bind   CAP binding site: CAP binding activates transcription in the presence of cAMP. E. coli catabolite activator protein
   6254..6293    -  CDS            lacI (fragment): lac repressor; lacI; The lac repressor binds to the lac operator to inhibit transcription in E. coli. This inhibition can be relieved by adding lactose or isopropyl-β-D-thiogalactopyranoside (IPTG).
   6300..6322    +  promoter       SV40 promoter (fragment): SV40 enhancer and early promoter
   6346..6481    +  rep_origin     SV40 ori: SV40 origin of replication
   6501..6635    +  polyA_signal   SV40 poly(A) signal: SV40 polyadenylation signal
   6637..6691    -  CDS            lacI (fragment): lac repressor; lacI; The lac repressor binds to the lac operator to inhibit transcription in E. coli. This inhibition can be relieved by adding lactose or isopropyl-β-D-thiogalactopyranoside (IPTG).
   6874..7462    -  rep_origin     ori: high-copy-number ColE1/pMB1/pBR322/pUC origin of replication
   7633..8493    -  CDS            AmpR: β-lactamase; bla; confers resistance to ampicillin, carbenicillin, and related antibiotics
   8494..8598    -  promoter       AmpR promoter: bla
>Addgene plasmid #159363 | pCAGGS-SARS2-S-FKO (NC-flag) | addgene full sequence | sequence record 310910 | Addgene NGS Result
GGTCGACATTGATTATTGACTAGTTATTAATAGTAATCAATTACGGGGTCATTAGTTCATAGCCCATATA
TGGAGTTCCGCGTTACATAACTTACGGTAAATGGCCCGCCTGGCTGACCGCCCAACGACCCCCGCCCATT
GACGTCAATAATGACGTATGTTCCCATAGTAACGCCAATAGGGACTTTCCATTGACGTCAATGGGTGGAG
TATTTACGGTAAACTGCCCACTTGGCAGTACATCAAGTGTATCATATGCCAAGTACGCCCCCTATTGACG
TCAATGACGGTAAATGGCCCGCCTGGCATTATGCCCAGTACATGACCTTATGGGACTTTCCTACTTGGCA
GTACATCTACGTATTAGTCATCGCTATTACCATGGTCGAGGTGAGCCCCACGTTCTGCTTCACTCTCCCC
ATCTCCCCCCCCTCCCCACCCCCAATTTTGTATTTATTTATTTTTTAATTATTTTGTGCAGCGATGGGGG
CGGGGGGGGGGGGGGGGCGCGCCAGGCGGGGCGGGGCGGGGCGAGGGGCGGGGCGGGGCGAGGCGGAGAG
GTGCGGCGGCAGCCAATCAGAGCGGCGCGCTCCGAAAGTTTCCTTTTATGGCGAGGCGGCGGCGGCGGCG
GCCCTATAAAAAGCGAAGCGCGCGGCGGGCGGGAGTCGCTGCGCGCTGCCTTCGCCCCGTGCCCCGCTCC
GCCGCCGCCTCGCGCCGCCCGCCCCGGCTCTGACTGACCGCGTTACTCCCACAGGTGAGCGGGCGGGACG
GCCCTTCTCCTCCGGGCTGTAATTAGCGCTTGGTTTAATGACGGCTTGTTTCTTTTCTGTGGCTGCGTGA
AAGCCTTGAGGGGCTCCGGGAGGGCCCTTTGTGCGGGGGGAGCGGCTCGGGGGGTGCGTGCGTGTGTGTG
TGCGTGGGGAGCGCCGCGTGCGGCTCCGCGCTGCCCGGCGGCTGTGAGCGCTGCGGGCGCGGCGCGGGGC
TTTGTGCGCTCCGCAGTGTGCGCGAGGGGAGCGCGGCCGGGGGCGGTGCCCCGCGGTGCGGGGGGGGCTG
CGAGGGGAACAAAGGCTGCGTGCGGGGTGTGTGCGTGGGGGGGTGAGCAGGGGGTGTGGGCGCGTCGGTC
GGGCTGCAACCCCCCCTGCACCCCCCTCCCCGAGTTGCTGAGCACGGCCCGGCTTCGGGTGCGGGGCTCC
GTACGGGGCGTGGCGCGGGGCTCGCCGTGCCGGGCGGGGGGTGGCGGCAGGTGGGGGTGCCGGGCGGGGC
GGGGCCGCCTCGGGCCGGGGAGGGCTCGGGGGAGGGGCGCGGCGGCCCCCGGAGCGCCGGCGGCTGTCGA
GGCGCGGCGAGCCGCAGCCATTGCCTTTTATGGTAATCGTGCGAGAGGGCGCAGGGACTTCCTTTGTCCC
AAATCTGTGCGGAGCCGAAATCTGGGAGGCGCCGCCGCACCCCCTCTAGCGGGCGCGGGGCGAAGCGGTG
CGGCGCCGGCAGGAAGGAAATGGGCGGGGAGGGCCTTCGTGCGTCGCCGCGCCGCCGTCCCCTTCTCCCT
CTCCAGCCTCGGGGCTGTCCGCGGGGGGACGGCTGCCTTCGGGGGGGACGGGGCAGGGCGGGGTTCGGCT
TCTGGCGTGTGACCGGCGGCTCTAGCTAGAGCCTCTGCTAACCATGTTCATGCCTTCTTCTTTTTCCTAC
AGCTCCTGGGCAACGTGCTGGTTATTGTGCTGTCTCATCATTTTGGCAAAGAATTCGCCGCCACCATGTT
TGTGTTCCTGGTCCTGCTCCCACTGGTTTCCAGCCAATGTGATTACAAGGATGACGATGACAAGGTTAAC
CTCACAACCCGCACCCAGCTGCCTCCCGCCTATACCAACAGTTTTACTCGGGGAGTGTATTACCCTGACA
AAGTTTTCAGGAGCTCAGTTCTGCACTCAACCCAGGATCTCTTTCTGCCTTTTTTTTCCAACGTGACTTG
GTTCCATGCAATTCACGTTTCCGGGACCAACGGCACCAAAAGGTTCGATAACCCCGTGCTGCCCTTTAAC
GACGGCGTCTATTTCGCAAGCACTGAGAAAAGCAATATCATCAGGGGCTGGATTTTTGGGACAACCTTGG
ATAGCAAGACCCAGTCACTGCTGATCGTTAATAATGCAACCAATGTGGTGATCAAAGTGTGCGAATTTCA
GTTTTGCAATGACCCCTTTCTGGGCGTCTACTATCATAAAAACAATAAATCTTGGATGGAGTCTGAGTTT
AGGGTGTATTCTAGCGCGAATAATTGTACCTTTGAATATGTATCACAACCATTTCTCATGGATCTCGAAG
GCAAACAAGGCAATTTCAAAAACTTGAGAGAGTTCGTCTTCAAAAACATCGATGGATATTTTAAAATATA
CAGCAAACATACCCCAATAAACCTGGTCCGCGACCTCCCTCAGGGTTTCAGCGCCCTCGAGCCTCTCGTC
GATCTTCCTATCGGGATCAACATCACAAGATTTCAAACCTTGCTGGCTCTTCATCGATCCTACCTGACCC
CTGGCGATTCCTCTTCCGGGTGGACCGCCGGCGCCGCTGCCTATTATGTGGGGTATCTGCAACCTCGCAC
GTTTCTCCTCAAGTATAATGAGAATGGAACTATCACCGATGCGGTAGACTGTGCGTTGGACCCACTCTCT
GAGACCAAGTGCACTTTGAAGTCCTTTACCGTTGAAAAGGGGATCTATCAGACATCCAATTTTAGAGTCC
AACCCACGGAATCCATCGTTCGGTTCCCCAATATCACAAATCTCTGCCCTTTCGGAGAGGTATTCAACGC
AACTCGCTTCGCTTCTGTGTATGCGTGGAACAGAAAACGCATCTCCAACTGCGTCGCTGATTACTCTGTT
CTGTATAACTCCGCCTCCTTTAGCACCTTCAAGTGTTACGGCGTCAGCCCCACAAAGCTCAACGACTTGT
GTTTCACTAACGTCTACGCCGACTCCTTCGTGATCCGGGGGGACGAAGTTCGGCAGATTGCGCCTGGACA
GACTGGTAAAATCGCTGACTATAACTATAAGCTCCCAGATGACTTTACCGGCTGTGTGATTGCTTGGAAC
TCTAATAATCTCGACAGCAAAGTTGGAGGCAACTATAATTATCTCTACCGGTTGTTTCGGAAGAGCAATC
TCAAGCCATTCGAGAGAGACATAAGCACGGAGATCTACCAAGCCGGCTCCACTCCATGCAATGGGGTTGA
AGGCTTTAATTGTTATTTTCCCCTCCAATCCTATGGTTTTCAACCGACTAATGGAGTCGGGTATCAACCC
TACAGGGTTGTCGTCTTGAGCTTCGAGCTCTTGCACGCTCCTGCTACGGTGTGTGGTCCGAAAAAATCAA
CAAACCTCGTCAAAAACAAATGTGTGAATTTTAACTTTAACGGACTGACTGGCACCGGGGTGCTGACTGA
GAGCAATAAGAAGTTTCTTCCATTTCAACAATTCGGTCGGGATATCGCGGACACCACTGATGCTGTGCGC
GATCCGCAAACCTTGGAGATCTTGGACATAACTCCGTGCAGCTTCGGAGGCGTCTCTGTTATCACCCCTG
GAACGAATACATCTAACCAAGTTGCGGTCCTTTATCAGGATGTTAACTGCACAGAAGTACCCGTCGCGAT
ACATGCGGATCAGCTGACCCCTACTTGGCGGGTCTACTCAACCGGCTCTAATGTGTTTCAAACTCGGGCG
GGATGTTTGATCGGAGCTGAGCACGTGAATAACTCTTATGAATGCGATATACCAATCGGCGCAGGGATTT
GCGCATCTTACCAAACCCAAACCAACTCTCCTTCTCGGGCTTCCTCCGTCGCATCCCAATCCATTATCGC
CTATACCATGAGTCTCGGAGCTGAGAACTCTGTCGCTTACAGCAACAATTCTATAGCCATCCCAACCAAC
TTCACGATTAGCGTTACAACAGAGATACTCCCCGTCAGCATGACGAAAACTTCCGTTGATTGTACGATGT
ATATCTGTGGGGATTCTACAGAGTGTAGCAATCTGCTGTTGCAGTATGGCTCCTTCTGTACCCAATTGAA
TCGGGCACTCACCGGCATCGCTGTGGAACAAGACAAAAATACGCAAGAAGTTTTCGCACAGGTGAAGCAA
ATCTACAAGACGCCTCCAATCAAAGACTTTGGCGGATTCAATTTTTCTCAGATTCTGCCTGATCCCTCAA
AGCCCAGCAAAAGAAGCTTCATCGAGGACCTGCTCTTCAACAAGGTCACTCTCGCAGATGCCGGGTTCAT
CAAACAATATGGAGATTGCTTGGGCGACATTGCTGCGCGGGATCTTATTTGTGCTCAAAAGTTCAATGGG
CTGACCGTCCTGCCGCCCCTCTTGACCGATGAAATGATTGCTCAATACACCTCCGCGTTGCTCGCGGGAA
CTATCACTTCCGGCTGGACCTTCGGCGCCGGCGCTGCCCTCCAGATACCGTTTGCCATGCAAATGGCCTA
CAGATTCAACGGCATCGGAGTCACACAGAATGTCCTGTACGAAAATCAAAAATTGATAGCCAATCAGTTT
AATTCTGCAATCGGCAAAATACAAGACTCCCTGTCCTCTACTGCCTCCGCACTTGGGAAATTGCAAGACG
TCGTGAACCAAAACGCACAGGCCCTTAACACTCTGGTGAAACAGTTGAGCTCCAACTTCGGCGCTATAAG
CTCCGTCTTGAACGATATACTCTCTCGCCTGGACAAAGTCGAGGCTGAAGTCCAGATCGACAGATTGATA
ACAGGCAGGCTTCAATCCCTGCAAACCTACGTCACGCAGCAGCTGATCAGAGCCGCAGAGATCAGGGCTT
CCGCAAATCTTGCTGCAACAAAAATGTCCGAATGCGTCTTGGGCCAATCAAAGCGCGTCGATTTCTGTGG
AAAGGGCTACCATCTCATGAGCTTTCCCCAAAGCGCCCCGCACGGCGTGGTTTTTCTCCACGTCACCTAC
GTCCCCGCTCAAGAGAAGAACTTTACAACCGCTCCTGCAATTTGCCATGATGGGAAAGCGCACTTTCCTC
GCGAAGGCGTCTTTGTCTCCAATGGCACACATTGGTTTGTTACTCAACGGAACTTTTATGAACCACAAAT
CATTACCACGGACAACACGTTCGTGTCCGGCAACTGTGACGTTGTCATCGGAATTGTTAACAACACGGTT
TACGATCCTCTGCAACCCGAGCTTGACTCCTTTAAGGAAGAACTGGACAAGTACTTCAAAAATCACACCT
CACCGGATGTGGACTTGGGCGATATCTCTGGCATAAATGCGTCAGTCGTGAACATTCAAAAGGAAATTGA
TCGACTCAACGAGGTCGCAAAGAATCTTAATGAATCCCTGATAGATCTGCAGGAGTTGGGGAAGTACGAG
CAGTATATAAAGTGGCCTTGGTATATATGGCTTGGCTTTATCGCCGGCCTCATTGCAATCGTGATGGTCA
CCATCATGCTGTGCTGCATGACCTCATGTTGCTCCTGTCTTAAGGGGTGCTGCTCCTGCGGTTCCTGTTG
CAAATTTGACGAGGACGACAGCGAACCGGTGCTTAAGGGTGTGAAGCTGCATTACACCGGAGGCGATTAC
AAGGATGACGATGACAAGTGACGGCCGCCTGCAGGTTAATTAAGATCTTTTTCCCTCTGCCAAAAATTAT
GGGGACATCATGAAGCCCCTTGAGCATCTGACTTCTGGCTAATAAAGGAAATTTATTTTCATTGCAATAG
TGTGTTGGAATTTTTTGTGTCTCTCACTCGGAAGGACATATGGGAGGGCAAATCATTTAAAACATCAGAA
TGAGTATTTGGTTTAGAGTTTGGCAACATATGCCCATATGCTGGCTGCCATGAACAAAGGTTGGCTATAA
AGAGGTCATCAGTATATGAAACAGCCCCCTGCTGTCCATTCCTTATTCCATAGAAAAGCCTTGACTTGAG
GTTAGATTTTTTTTATATTTTGTTTTGTGTTATTTTTTTCTTTAACATCCCTAAAATTTTCCTTACATGT
TTTACTAGCCAGATTTTTCCTCCTCTCCTGACTACTCCCAGTCATAGCTGTCCCTCTTCTCTTATGGAGA
TCCCTCGACCTGCAGCCCAAGCTTGGCGTAATCATGGTCATAGCTGTTTCCTGTGTGAAATTGTTATCCG
CTCACAATTCCACACAACATACGAGCCGGAAGCATAAAGTGTAAAGCCTGGGGTGCCTAATGAGTGAGCT
AACTCACATTAATTGCGTTGCGCTCACTGCCCGCTTTCCAGTCGGGAAACCTGTCGTGCCAGCGGATCCG
CATCTCAATTAGTCAGCAACCATAGTCCCGCCCCTAACTCCGCCCATCCCGCCCCTAACTCCGCCCAGTT
CCGCCCATTCTCCGCCCCATGGCTGACTAATTTTTTTTATTTATGCAGAGGCCGAGGCCGCCTCGGCCTC
TGAGCTATTCCAGAAGTAGTGAGGAGGCTTTTTTGGAGGCCTAGGCTTTTGCAAAAAGCTAACTTGTTTA
TTGCAGCTTATAATGGTTACAAATAAAGCAATAGCATCACAAATTTCACAAATAAAGCATTTTTTTCACT
GCATTCTAGTTGTGGTTTGTCCAAACTCATCAATGTATCTTATCATGTCTGGATCCGCTGCATTAATGAA
TCGGCCAACGCGCGGGGAGAGGCGGTTTGCGTATTGGGCGCTCTTCCGCTTCCTCGCTCACTGACTCGCT
GCGCTCGGTCGTTCGGCTGCGGCGAGCGGTATCAGCTCACTCAAAGGCGGTAATACGGTTATCCACAGAA
TCAGGGGATAACGCAGGAAAGAACATGTGAGCAAAAGGCCAGCAAAAGGCCAGGAACCGTAAAAAGGCCG
CGTTGCTGGCGTTTTTCCATAGGCTCCGCCCCCCTGACGAGCATCACAAAAATCGACGCTCAAGTCAGAG
GTGGCGAAACCCGACAGGACTATAAAGATACCAGGCGTTTCCCCCTGGAAGCTCCCTCGTGCGCTCTCCT
GTTCCGACCCTGCCGCTTACCGGATACCTGTCCGCCTTTCTCCCTTCGGGAAGCGTGGCGCTTTCTCATA
GCTCACGCTGTAGGTATCTCAGTTCGGTGTAGGTCGTTCGCTCCAAGCTGGGCTGTGTGCACGAACCCCC
CGTTCAGCCCGACCGCTGCGCCTTATCCGGTAACTATCGTCTTGAGTCCAACCCGGTAAGACACGACTTA
TCGCCACTGGCAGCAGCCACTGGTAACAGGATTAGCAGAGCGAGGTATGTAGGCGGTGCTACAGAGTTCT
TGAAGTGGTGGCCTAACTACGGCTACACTAGAAGAACAGTATTTGGTATCTGCGCTCTGCTGAAGCCAGT
TACCTTCGGAAAAAGAGTTGGTAGCTCTTGATCCGGCAAACAAACCACCGCTGGTAGCGGTGGTTTTTTT
GTTTGCAAGCAGCAGATTACGCGCAGAAAAAAAGGATCTCAAGAAGATCCTTTGATCTTTTCTACGGGGT
CTGACGCTCAGTGGAACGAAAACTCACGTTAAGGGATTTTGGTCATGAGATTATCAAAAAGGATCTTCAC
CTAGATCCTTTTAAATTAAAAATGAAGTTTTAAATCAATCTAAAGTATATATGAGTAAACTTGGTCTGAC
AGTTACCAATGCTTAATCAGTGAGGCACCTATCTCAGCGATCTGTCTATTTCGTTCATCCATAGTTGCCT
GACTCCCCGTCGTGTAGATAACTACGATACGGGAGGGCTTACCATCTGGCCCCAGTGCTGCAATGATACC
GCGAGACCCACGCTCACCGGCTCCAGATTTATCAGCAATAAACCAGCCAGCCGGAAGGGCCGAGCGCAGA
AGTGGTCCTGCAACTTTATCCGCCTCCATCCAGTCTATTAATTGTTGCCGGGAAGCTAGAGTAAGTAGTT
CGCCAGTTAATAGTTTGCGCAACGTTGTTGCCATTGCTACAGGCATCGTGGTGTCACGCTCGTCGTTTGG
TATGGCTTCATTCAGCTCCGGTTCCCAACGATCAAGGCGAGTTACATGATCCCCCATGTTGTGCAAAAAA
GCGGTTAGCTCCTTCGGTCCTCCGATCGTTGTCAGAAGTAAGTTGGCCGCAGTGTTATCACTCATGGTTA
TGGCAGCACTGCATAATTCTCTTACTGTCATGCCATCCGTAAGATGCTTTTCTGTGACTGGTGAGTACTC
AACCAAGTCATTCTGAGAATAGTGTATGCGGCGACCGAGTTGCTCTTGCCCGGCGTCAATACGGGATAAT
ACCGCGCCACATAGCAGAACTTTAAAAGTGCTCATCATTGGAAAACGTTCTTCGGGGCGAAAACTCTCAA
GGATCTTACCGCTGTTGAGATCCAGTTCGATGTAACCCACTCGTGCACCCAACTGATCTTCAGCATCTTT
TACTTTCACCAGCGTTTCTGGGTGAGCAAAAACAGGAAGGCAAAATGCCGCAAAAAAGGGAATAAGGGCG
ACACGGAAATGTTGAATACTCATACTCTTCCTTTTTCAATATTATTGAAGCATTTATCAGGGTTATTGTC
TCATGAGCGGATACATATTTGAATGTATTTAGAAAAATAAACAAATAGGGGTTCCGCGCACATTTCCCCG
AAAAGTGCCACCTG
